>Addgene plasmid #196472 | pQE80l BCB | addgene full sequence | sequence record 387266 | Addgene NGS Result
GTCTAAGAAACCATTATTATCATGACATTAACCTATAAAAATAGGCGTATCACGAGGCCCTTTCGTCTTC
ACCTTGAGAAATCATAAAAAATTTATTTGCTTTGTGAGCGGATAACAATTATAATAGATTCAATTGTGAG
CGGATAACAATTTCACACAGAATTCATTAAAGAGGAGAAATTAACTATGAAAGGCAGCAGCCATCATCAT
CATCATCACGTCGACATCCCAACGACCGAAAACCTGTATTTTCAGGGCGCCATGGTTGATACCTTATCAG
GTTTATCAAGTGAGCAAGGTCAGTCCGGTGATATGACAATTGAAGAAGATAGTGCTACCCATATTAAATT
CTCAAAACGTGATGAGGACGGCAAAGAGTTAGCTGGTGCAACTATGGAGTTGCGTGATTCATCTGGTAAA
ACTATTAGTACATGGATTTCAGATGGACAAGTGAAAGATTTCTACCTGTATCCAGGAAAATATACATTTG
TCGAAACCGCAGCACCAGACGGTTATGAGGTAGCAACTGCTATTACCTTTACAGTTAATGAGCAAGGTCA
GGTTACTGTAAATGGCAAAGCAACTAAAGGTGACGCTCATATTGACGGTCCGCAAGGTATTTGGGGTCAG
CTCGACGGCCACGGCGTGGGTGTTCCGGGCGTCGGTGTGCCGGGTGTGGGTGTGCCGGGCGAAGGTGTGC
CGGGCGTCGGTGTGCCGGGTGTTGGTGTTCCGGGCGTTGGTGTGCCGGGCGTTGGCGTGCCGGGCGAGGG
TGTGCCGGGCGTTGGTGTTCCGGGCGTGGGTGTGCCGGGCGTGGGCGTGCCGGGCGTCGGTGTTCCGGGC
GAGGGTGTGCCGGGCGTAGGTGTGCCGGGCGTTGGTGAGCTCCCAGAAGATCTGGGCACCGGCCTGCTGG
AAGCACTGCTGCGCGGTGATCTGGCGGGCGCCGAAGCTCTGTTTCGTCGTGGCCTGCGTTTCTGGGGCCC
GGAAGGCGTTCTGGAGCACCTGCTGCTGCCGGTGCTGCGTGAAGTGGGCGAAGCTTGGCACCGTGGTGAA
ATCGGCGTTGCAGAAGAACACCTGGCGAGCACCTTCCTGCGCGCGCGTCTGCAGGAGCTACTGGACCTGG
CAGGTTTCCCGCCGGGTCCGCCGGTCCTGGTGACTACGCCGCCGGGCGAACGCCACGAAATCGGTGCGAT
GCTGGCGGCGTACCATCTGCGTCGTAAGGGCGTCCCGGCGCTGTATCTGGGCCCGGATACTCCGCTGCCG
GACCTGCGTGCACTGGCGCGCCGCCTGGGTGCAGGCGCGGTCGTGCTGTCTGCTGTTCTGAGCGAACCGC
TGCGTGCTCTGCCTGACGGTGCCCTGAAAGATCTGGCACCGCGTGTTTTCCTGGGCGGCCAGGGCGCAGG
CCCGGAAGAGGCACGCCGTCTGGGTGCCGAATACATGGAAGACCTGAAAGGCCTGGCTGAAGCGCTGTGG
CTGCCGCGCGGTCCGGAAAAAGAAGCAATCACTAGTGTGCCGGGCGTCGGCGTGCCGGGCGTAGGTGTTC
CGGGCGAGGGTGTTCCGGGCGTTGGTGTGCCGGGCGTCGGCGTGCCGGGCGTGGGTGTTCCGGGCGTAGG
TGTGCCGGGCGAGGGTGTGCCGGGCGTGGGCGTGCCGGGCGTAGGTGTTCCGGGCGTAGGTGTTCCGGGC
GTAGGTGTTCCGGGTGAAGGCGTGCCGGGCGTTGGTGTGCCGGGTGTGGGCGTGCCGGGCGGGCTGCTCG
ACATCCCAACGACCGAAAACCTGTATTTTCAGGGCGCCATGGTTGATACCTTATCAGGTTTATCAAGTGA
GCAAGGTCAGTCCGGTGATATGACAATTGAAGAAGATAGTGCTACCCATATTAAATTCTCAAAACGTGAT
GAGGACGGCAAAGAGTTAGCTGGTGCAACTATGGAGTTGCGTGATTCATCTGGTAAAACTATTAGTACAT
GGATTTCAGATGGACAAGTGAAAGATTTCTACCTGTATCCAGGAAAATATACATTTGTCGAAACCGCAGC
ACCAGACGGTTATGAGGTAGCAACTGCTATTACCTTTACAGTTAATGAGCAAGGTCAGGTTACTGTAAAT
GGCAAAGCAACTAAAGGTGACGCTCATATTGACGGTCCGCAAGGTATTTGGGGTCAGCTCGAGTGGAAGA
AATAAGGATCCGGCTGCTAACAAAGCCCGAAGCTTAATTAGCTGAGCTTGGACTCCTGTTGATAGATCCA
GTAATGACCTCAGAACTCCATCTGGATTTGTTCAGAACGCTCGGTTGCCGCCGGGCGTTTTTTATTGGTG
AGAATCCAAGCCAGCTTGGCGAGATTTTCAGGAGCTAAGGAAGCTAAAATGGAGAAAAAAATCACTGGAT
ATACCACCGTTGATATATCCCAATGGCATCGTAAAGAACATTTTGAGGCATTTCAGTCAGTTGCTCAATG
TACCTATAACCAGACCGTTCAGCTGGATATTACGGCCTTTTTAAAGACCGTAAAGAAAAATAAGCACAAG
TTTTATCCGGCCTTTATTCACATTCTTGCCCGCCTGATGAATGCTCATCCGGAATTTCGTATGGCAATGA
AAGACGGTGAGCTGGTGATATGGGATAGTGTTCACCCTTGTTACACCGTTTTCCATGAGCAAACTGAAAC
GTTTTCATCGCTCTGGAGTGAATACCACGACGATTTCCGGCAGTTTCTACACATATATTCGCAAGATGTG
GCGTGTTACGGTGAAAACCTGGCCTATTTCCCTAAAGGGTTTATTGAGAATATGTTTTTCGTCTCAGCCA
ATCCCTGGGTGAGTTTCACCAGTTTTGATTTAAACGTGGCCAATATGGACAACTTCTTCGCCCCCGTTTT
CACCATGGGCAAATATTATACGCAAGGCGACAAGGTGCTGATGCCGCTGGCGATTCAGGTTCATCATGCC
GTTTGTGATGGCTTCCATGTCGGCAGAATGCTTAATGAATTACAACAGTACTGCGATGAGTGGCAGGGCG
GGGCGTAATTTTTTTAAGGCAGTTATTGGTGCCCTTAAACGCCTGGGGTAATGACTCTCTAGCTTGAGGC
ATCAAATAAAACGAAAGGCTCAGTCGAAAGACTGGGCCTTTCGTTTTATCTGTTGTTTGTCGGTGAACGC
TCTCCTGAGTAGGACAAATCCGCCCTCTAGATTACGTGCAGTCGATGATAAGCTGTCAAACATGAGAATT
GTGCCTAATGAGTGAGCTAACTTACATTAATTGCGTTGCGCTCACTGCCCGCTTTCCAGTCGGGAAACCT
GTCGTGCCAGCTGCATTAATGAATCGGCCAACGCGCGGGGAGAGGCGGTTTGCGTATTGGGCGCCAGGGT
GGTTTTTCTTTTCACCAGTGAGACGGGCAACAGCTGATTGCCCTTCACCGCCTGGCCCTGAGAGAGTTGC
AGCAAGCGGTCCACGCTGGTTTGCCCCAGCAGGCGAAAATCCTGTTTGATGGTGGTTAACGGCGGGATAT
AACATGAGCTGTCTTCGGTATCGTCGTATCCCACTACCGAGATATCCGCACCAACGCGCAGCCCGGACTC
GGTAATGGCGCGCATTGCGCCCAGCGCCATCTGATCGTTGGCAACCAGCATCGCAGTGGGAACGATGCCC
TCATTCAGCATTTGCATGGTTTGTTGAAAACCGGACATGGCACTCCAGTCGCCTTCCCGTTCCGCTATCG
GCTGAATTTGATTGCGAGTGAGATATTTATGCCAGCCAGCCAGACGCAGACGCGCCGAGACAGAACTTAA
TGGGCCCGCTAACAGCGCGATTTGCTGGTGACCCAATGCGACCAGATGCTCCACGCCCAGTCGCGTACCG
TCTTCATGGGAGAAAATAATACTGTTGATGGGTGTCTGGTCAGAGACATCAAGAAATAACGCCGGAACAT
TAGTGCAGGCAGCTTCCACAGCAATGGCATCCTGGTCATCCAGCGGATAGTTAATGATCAGCCCACTGAC
GCGTTGCGCGAGAAGATTGTGCACCGCCGCTTTACAGGCTTCGACGCCGCTTCGTTCTACCATCGACACC
ACCACGCTGGCACCCAGTTGATCGGCGCGAGATTTAATCGCCGCGACAATTTGCGACGGCGCGTGCAGGG
CCAGACTGGAGGTGGCAACGCCAATCAGCAACGACTGTTTGCCCGCCAGTTGTTGTGCCACGCGGTTGGG
AATGTAATTCAGCTCCGCCATCGCCGCTTCCACTTTTTCCCGCGTTTTCGCAGAAACGTGGCTGGCCTGG
TTCACCACGCGGGAAACGGTCTGATAAGAGACACCGGCATACTCTGCGACATCGTATAACGTTACTGGTT
TCACATTCACCACCCTGAATTGACTCTCTTCCGGGCGCTATCATGCCATACCGCGAAAGGTTTTGCACCA
TTCGATGGTGTCGGAATTTCGGGCAGCGTTGGGTCCTGGCCACGGGTGCGCATGATCTAGAGCTGCCTCG
CGCGTTTCGGTGATGACGGTGAAAACCTCTGACACATGCAGCTCCCGGAGACGGTCACAGCTTGTCTGTA
AGCGGATGCCGGGAGCAGACAAGCCCGTCAGGGCGCGTCAGCGGGTGTTGGCGGGTGTCGGGGCGCAGCC
ATGACCCAGTCACGTAGCGATAGCGGAGTGTATACTGGCTTAACTATGCGGCATCAGAGCAGATTGTACT
GAGAGTGCACCATATGCGGTGTGAAATACCGCACAGATGCGTAAGGAGAAAATACCGCATCAGGCGCTCT
TCCGCTTCCTCGCTCACTGACTCGCTGCGCTCGGTCGTTCGGCTGCGGCGAGCGGTATCAGCTCACTCAA
AGGCGGTAATACGGTTATCCACAGAATCAGGGGATAACGCAGGAAAGAACATGTGAGCAAAAGGCCAGCA
AAAGGCCAGGAACCGTAAAAAGGCCGCGTTGCTGGCGTTTTTCCATAGGCTCCGCCCCCCTGACGAGCAT
CACAAAAATCGACGCTCAAGTCAGAGGTGGCGAAACCCGACAGGACTATAAAGATACCAGGCGTTTCCCC
CTGGAAGCTCCCTCGTGCGCTCTCCTGTTCCGACCCTGCCGCTTACCGGATACCTGTCCGCCTTTCTCCC
TTCGGGAAGCGTGGCGCTTTCTCATAGCTCACGCTGTAGGTATCTCAGTTCGGTGTAGGTCGTTCGCTCC
AAGCTGGGCTGTGTGCACGAACCCCCCGTTCAGCCCGACCGCTGCGCCTTATCCGGTAACTATCGTCTTG
AGTCCAACCCGGTAAGACACGACTTATCGCCACTGGCAGCAGCCACTGGTAACAGGATTAGCAGAGCGAG
GTATGTAGGCGGTGCTACAGAGTTCTTGAAGTGGTGGCCTAACTACGGCTACACTAGAAGGACAGTATTT
GGTATCTGCGCTCTGCTGAAGCCAGTTACCTTCGGAAAAAGAGTTGGTAGCTCTTGATCCGGCAAACAAA
CCACCGCTGGTAGCGGTGGTTTTTTTGTTTGCAAGCAGCAGATTACGCGCAGAAAAAAAGGATCTCAAGA
AGATCCTTTGATCTTTTCTACGGGGTCTGACGCTCAGTGGAACGAAAACTCACGTTAAGGGATTTTGGTC
ATGAGATTATCAAAAAGGATCTTCACCTAGATCCTTTTAAATTAAAAATGAAGTTTTAAATCAATCTAAA
GTATATATGAGTAAACTTGGTCTGACAGTTACCAATGCTTAATCAGTGAGGCACCTATCTCAGCGATCTG
TCTATTTCGTTCATCCATAGTTGCCTGACTCCCCGTCGTGTAGATAACTACGATACGGGAGGGCTTACCA
TCTGGCCCCAGTGCTGCAATGATACCGCGAGACCCACGCTCACCGGCTCCAGATTTATCAGCAATAAACC
AGCCAGCCGGAAGGGCCGAGCGCAGAAGTGGTCCTGCAACTTTATCCGCCTCCATCCAGTCTATTAATTG
TTGCCGGGAAGCTAGAGTAAGTAGTTCGCCAGTTAATAGTTTGCGCAACGTTGTTGCCATTGCTACAGGC
ATCGTGGTGTCACGCTCGTCGTTTGGTATGGCTTCATTCAGCTCCGGTTCCCAACGATCAAGGCGAGTTA
CATGATCCCCCATGTTGTGCAAAAAAGCGGTTAGCTCCTTCGGTCCTCCGATCGTTGTCAGAAGTAAGTT
GGCCGCAGTGTTATCACTCATGGTTATGGCAGCACTGCATAATTCTCTTACTGTCATGCCATCCGTAAGA
TGCTTTTCTGTGACTGGTGAGTACTCAACCAAGTCATTCTGAGAATAGTGTATGCGGCGACCGAGTTGCT
CTTGCCCGGCGTCAATACGGGATAATACCGCGCCACATAGCAGAACTTTAAAAGTGCTCATCATTGGAAA
ACGTTCTTCGGGGCGAAAACTCTCAAGGATCTTACCGCTGTTGAGATCCAGTTCGATGTAACCCACTCGT
GCACCCAACTGATCTTCAGCATCTTTTACTTTCACCAGCGTTTCTGGGTGAGCAAAAACAGGAAGGCAAA
ATGCCGCAAAAAAGGGAATAAGGGCGACACGGAAATGTTGAATACTCATACTCTTCCTTTTTCAATATTA
TTGAAGCATTTATCAGGGTTATTGTCTCATGAGCGGATACATATTTGAATGTATTTAGAAAAATAAACAA
ATAGGGGTTCCGCGCACATTTCCCCGAAAAGTGCCACCTGAC
Features (pLannotate 1.2.2; 20 found; start..end, strand, type, name):
     82..126     +  promoter       T5 promoter: bacteriophage T5 promoter for E. coli RNA polymerase, with embedded lac operator
    134..150     +  protein_bind   lac operator: The lac repressor binds to the lac operator to inhibit transcription in E. coli. This inhibition can be relieved by adding lactose or isopropyl-β-D-thiogalactopyranoside (IPTG). lac repressor encoded by lacI
    202..218     +  CDS            capTEV™ (fragment): composite tag for in vivo biotinylation, TEV protease cleavage, and 6xHis tagging
    238..258     +  CDS            TEV site: tobacco etch virus (TEV) protease recognition and cleavage site
    883..1500    +  CDS            carH (fragment): CARH_THET8 - Experimental evidence at protein level: Swiss-Prot protein existence level 1. Negative regulator of genes involved in carotenoid biosynthesis. From Thermus thermophilus (strain ATCC 27634 / DSM 579 / HB8).
   1765..1785    +  CDS            TEV site: tobacco etch virus (TEV) protease recognition and cleavage site
   2183..2201    +  CDS            SET1 (fragment): solubility-enhancement tag derived from T7 phage gene 10B
   2221..2315    +  terminator     lambda t0 terminator: transcription terminator from phage lambda
   2330..2358    +  promoter       cat promoter (fragment): promoter of the E. coli cat gene encoding chloramphenicol acetyltransferase
   2359..3015    +  CDS            cat: CAT_ECOLX - Experimental evidence at protein level: Swiss-Prot protein existence level 1. This enzyme is an effector of chloramphenicol resistance in bacteria. From Escherichia coli. This protein is used as a marker in many commonly used cloning vectors, such as pACYC184.
   3083..3169    +  terminator     rrnB T1 terminator: Escherichia coli rrnB; transcription terminator T1 from the E. coli rrnB gene
   3192..3209    -  promoter       tet promoter (fragment): E. coli promoter for tetracycline efflux protein gene
   3228..3249    -  protein_bind   CAP binding site: CAP binding activates transcription in the presence of cAMP. E. coli catabolite activator protein
   3262..4344    -  CDS            lacI: lac repressor; lacI; The lac repressor binds to the lac operator to inhibit transcription in E. coli. This inhibition can be relieved by adding lactose or isopropyl-β-D-thiogalactopyranoside (IPTG).
   4345..4422    -  promoter       lacIq promoter: lacI (mutant); In the lacIq allele, a single base change in the promoter boosts expression of the lacI gene about 10-fold.
   4471..4512    +  CDS            rop (fragment): Rop protein, which maintains plasmids at low copy number; rop
   4614..4754    +  misc_feature   bom: basis of mobility region from pBR322
   4940..5528    -  rep_origin     ori: high-copy-number ColE1/pMB1/pBR322/pUC origin of replication
   5699..6559    -  CDS            AmpR: β-lactamase; bla; confers resistance to ampicillin, carbenicillin, and related antibiotics
   6560..6664    -  promoter       AmpR promoter: bla
