[The description below was written by a language model from this plasmid's Addgene catalogue record and pLannotate feature annotations shown in this document.]
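Description:
pQE80l BCB is a bacterial expression plasmid built on the pQE80l backbone for producing a recombinant fusion protein in E. coli. It replicates from a high-copy ColE1/pMB1-type origin and is selected with ampicillin through the β-lactamase (AmpR) gene. The sequenced record of about 6.7 kb also contains a chloramphenicol acetyltransferase coding sequence flanked by the lambda t0 and rrnB T1 terminators, a pBR322 bom region and a rop fragment. A lacI repressor gene under the lacIq promoter is carried on the plasmid, so repression does not depend on the host strain.

The insert, BCB, encodes SpyCatcher-ELP-CarHC-ELP-SpyCatcher. This places the C-terminal domain of the CarH photoreceptor between elastin-like polypeptide spacers and two terminal SpyCatcher domains. According to the record, each SpyCatcher has a TEV protease site before it and an MMP cleavage site after it. The feature table detects the CarH fragment (matched to Thermus thermophilus), two TEV sites and a short N-terminal match to a composite tag containing 6xHis. It does not annotate the SpyCatcher, ELP or MMP elements. The catalogue lists the promoter as T7, but the annotated sequence shows a T5 promoter with lac operators upstream of the open reading frame. That arrangement gives IPTG-inducible transcription by the host E. coli RNA polymerase.

The associated publication describes B12-dependent photoresponsive protein hydrogels for controlled release of stem cells and proteins. In that context, the SpyCatcher ends presumably allow covalent coupling to SpyTag-bearing partners, while CarHC supplies the light-sensitive, B12-dependent assembly. The protease sites offer routes to cleave the SpyCatcher domains or the resulting material.
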