Addgene plasmid #196472: pQE80l BCB
Purpose: Protein expression of SpyCatcher-ELP-CarHC-ELP-SpyCatcher, with TEV cleavage site and MMP cleavage site respectively before and after each SpyCatcher
Depositing lab: Fei Sun. Depositing organization: Hong Kong University of Science and Technology. Publication: B(12)-dependent photoresponsive protein hydrogels for controlled stem cell/protein release. Wang R, Yang Z, Luo J, Hsing IM, Sun F. Proc Natl Acad Sci U S A. 2017 Jun 6;114(23):5912-5917. doi: 10.1073/pnas.1621350114. Epub 2017 May 22. PubMed 28533376.
Backbone
  Vector backbone: pQE80l
  Vector type: Bacterial Expression
Growth in bacteria
  Bacterial resistance: Ampicillin, 100 μg/mL
  Growth temperature: 37°C
  Growth strain: DH5alpha
  Copy number: High Copy
Gene/Insert
  Gene/Insert name: BCB (alt name: SpyCatcher-ELP-CarHC-ELP-SpyCatcher)
  Species: Other
  Promoter: T7
  Cloning method: Restriction Enzyme; 5′ cloning site Unknown (unknown if destroyed)
Terms and licenses: Academic/Nonprofit Terms; Industry Terms: Not Available to Industry
How to cite: pQE80l BCB was a gift from Fei Sun (Addgene plasmid # 196472 ; http://n2t.net/addgene:196472 ; RRID:Addgene_196472)
